Addgene plasmid #245614: pICSL50059
Purpose: Level 0 Golden Gate part C-Terminal Tag with overhangs TTCG - GCTT
Depositing lab: Mark Youles. Depositing organization: Sainsbury Laboratory, Norwich.
Backbone
  Vector backbone: pICSL01003
  Backbone size w/o insert (bp): 2244
  Vector type: Synthetic Biology
Growth in bacteria
  Bacterial resistance: Spectinomycin, 50 μg/mL
  Growth temperature: 37°C
  Growth strain: DH5alpha
  Copy number: High Copy
Gene/Insert
  Gene/Insert name: C-Terminal tag 2xBP NLS (2xGKRTADGSEFEPKKKRKV)
  Species: Synthetic
  Insert size (bp): 118
  Mutation: BsaI/BpiI sites removed by point-mutation
  Cloning method: Restriction Enzyme; 5′ cloning site BsaI (destroyed during cloning); 3′ cloning site BsaI (destroyed during cloning)
  Sequencing primers: 5′ TCACATGTTCTTTCCTGCG; 3′ GTCTCATGAGCGGATACATATTTGAATG
Terms and licenses: Academic/Nonprofit Terms; Industry Terms: Not Available to Industry
Depositor comments: Level 0 C-Terminal tag module used for GoldenGate assemblies using the MoClo overhang syntax
How to cite: pICSL50059 was a gift from Mark Youles (Addgene plasmid # 245614 ; http://n2t.net/addgene:245614 ; RRID:Addgene_245614)
