[The description below was written by a language model from this plasmid's Addgene catalogue record and pLannotate feature annotations shown in this document.]
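Description:
pICSL50059 is a Level 0 Golden Gate (MoClo syntax) part plasmid built on the small pICSL01003 backbone and classed as a synthetic biology vector. It is maintained in E. coli as a high-copy plasmid through a ColE1/pUC-type origin of replication and is selected with spectinomycin. Resistance comes from a full-length aadA gene (streptomycin/spectinomycin adenylyltransferase) that lies downstream of an annotated AmpR (bla) promoter. The short integrase, gentamicin acetyltransferase and lacI fragments picked up by automated annotation look like non-functional remnants of the integron-derived resistance cassette and of the backbone, not working genes.

The payload is a 118 bp synthetic module encoding a C-terminal tag made of two copies of a bipartite nuclear localisation signal. The feature table detects only a fragment of this insert, matching the SV40 large T antigen NLS motif, which forms the basic cluster at the end of each repeat. The module carries the TTCG and GCTT fusion overhangs that define the C-terminal tag position in the MoClo standard. Internal BsaI and BpiI recognition sites have been removed by point mutation, so the part survives Type IIS digestion intact.

The plasmid has no promoter or terminator for expressing the tag. It is a donor part only, intended to be released and ligated in frame after a stop-codon-free coding sequence module, together with promoter and terminator parts, during one-pot assembly of a Level 1 transcription unit. The resulting fusion protein would be directed to the nucleus. The record does not name a specific downstream host or application.
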