Features (pLannotate 1.2.2; 7 found; start..end, strand, type, name):
    102..121     +  CDS            SV40 NLS (fragment): nuclear localization signal of SV40 (simian virus 40) large T antigen
    248..352     +  promoter       AmpR promoter: bla
    343..423     -  CDS            int (fragment): INT2_ECOLX - Protein inferred from homology: Swiss-Prot protein existence level 3. Putative integrase believed to be involved in the insertion of antibiotic resistance genes into plasmids and transposons. From Escherichia coli.
    511..567     +  CDS            GmR (fragment): gentamycin acetyltransferase; aacC1; confers resistance to gentamycin
    574..1362    +  CDS            aadA: S3AD_ECOLX - Experimental evidence at protein level: Swiss-Prot protein existence level 1. Mediates bacterial resistance to the antibiotics streptomycin and spectinomycin. From Escherichia coli.
   1536..2124    +  rep_origin     ori: high-copy-number ColE1/pMB1/pBR322/pUC origin of replication
   2307..2356    +  CDS            lacI (fragment): lac repressor; lacI; The lac repressor binds to the lac operator to inhibit transcription in E. coli. This inhibition can be relieved by adding lactose or isopropyl-β-D-thiogalactopyranoside (IPTG).
>Addgene plasmid #245614 | pICSL50059 | addgene full sequence | sequence record 495524 | Addgene NGS Result
GGTCTCATTCGGGTAAAAGAACCGCCGACGGCAGCGAATTCGAGCCTAAGAAGAAGAGGAAGGTTTCAGG
AAAGAGAACTGCTGATGGAAGTGAGTTCGAGCCAAAGAAGAAGAGAAAGGTTTGAGCTTTGAGACCACGT
GGCTCTTCAGTGGACGAAAGGGCCTCGTGATACGCCTATTTTTATAGGTTAATGTCATGATAATAATGGT
TTCTTAGACGTCAGGTGGCACTTTTCGGGGAAATGTGCGCGGAACCCCTATTTGTTTATTTTTCTAAATA
CATTCAAATATGTATCCGCTCATGAGACAATAACCCTGATAAATGCTTCAATAATATTGAAAAAGGAAGA
GTATGCGCTCACGCAACTGGTCCAGAACCTTGACCGAACGCAGCGGTGGTAACGGCGCAGTGGCGGTTTT
CATGGCTTGTTATGACTGTTTTTTTTTGGGGTACAGTCTATGCCTCGGGCATCCAAGCAGCAAGCGCGTT
ACGCCGTGGGTCGATGTTTGATGTTATGGAGCAGCAACGATGTTACGCAGCAGGGCAGTCGCCCTAAAAC
AAAGTTAAACATCATGAGGGAAGCGGTGATCGCCGAAGTATCGACTCAACTATCAGAGGTAGTTGGCGTC
ATCGAGCGCCATCTCGAACCGACGTTGCTGGCCGTACATTTGTACGGCTCCGCAGTGGATGGCGGCCTGA
AGCCACACAGCGATATTGATTTGCTGGTTACGGTGACCGTAAGGCTTGATGAAACAACGCGGCGAGCTTT
GATCAACGACCTTTTGGAAACTTCGGCTTCCCCTGGAGAGAGCGAGATTCTCCGCGCTGTAGAAGTCACC
ATTGTTGTGCACGACGACATCATTCCGTGGCGTTATCCAGCTAAGCGCGAACTGCAATTTGGAGAATGGC
AGCGCAATGACATTCTTGCAGGTATCTTCGAGCCAGCCACGATCGACATTGATCTGGCTATCTTGCTGAC
AAAAGCAAGAGAACATAGCGTTGCCTTGGTAGGTCCAGCGGCGGAGGAACTCTTTGATCCGGTTCCTGAA
CAGGATCTATTTGAGGCGCTAAATGAAACCTTAACGCTATGGAACTCGCCGCCCGACTGGGCTGGCGATG
AGCGAAATGTAGTGCTTACGTTGTCCCGCATTTGGTACAGCGCAGTAACCGGCAAAATCGCGCCGAAGGA
TGTCGCTGCCGACTGGGCAATGGAGCGCCTGCCGGCCCAGTATCAGCCCGTCATACTTGAAGCTAGACAG
GCTTATCTTGGACAAGAAGAAGATCGCTTGGCCTCGCGCGCAGATCAGTTGGAAGAATTTGTCCATTACG
TAAAAGGCGAGATCACCAAGGTAGTCGGCAAATAACTGTCAGACCAAGTTTACTCATATATACTTTAGAT
TGATTTAAAACTTCATTTTTAATTTAAAAGGATCTAGGTGAAGATCCTTTTTGATAATCTCATGACCAAA
ATCCCTTAACGTGAGTTTTCGTTCCACTGAGCGTCAGACCCCGTAGAAAAGATCAAAGGATCTTCTTGAG
ATCCTTTTTTTCTGCGCGTAATCTGCTGCTTGCAAACAAAAAAACCACCGCTACCAGCGGTGGTTTGTTT
GCCGGATCAAGAGCTACCAACTCTTTTTCCGAAGGTAACTGGCTTCAGCAGAGCGCAGATACCAAATACT
GTTCTTCTAGTGTAGCCGTAGTTAGGCCACCACTTCAAGAACTCTGTAGCACCGCCTACATACCTCGCTC
TGCTAATCCTGTTACCAGTGGCTGCTGCCAGTGGCGATAAGTCGTGTCTTACCGGGTTGGACTCAAGACG
ATAGTTACCGGATAAGGCGCAGCGGTCGGGCTGAACGGGGGGTTCGTGCACACAGCCCAGCTTGGAGCGA
ACGACCTACACCGAACTGAGATACCTACAGCGTGAGCTATGAGAAAGCGCCACGCTTCCCGAAGGGAGAA
AGGCGGACAGGTATCCGGTAAGCGGCAGGGTCGGAACAGGAGAGCGCACGAGGGAGCTTCCAGGGGGAAA
CGCCTGGTATCTTTATAGTCCTGTCGGGTTTCGCCACCTCTGACTTGAGCGTCGATTTTTGTGATGCTCG
TCAGGGGGGCGGAGCCTATGGAAAAACGCCAGCAACGCGGCCTTTTTACGGTTCCTGGCCTTTTGCTGGC
CTTTTGCTCACATGTTCTTTCCTGCGTTATCCCCTGATTCTGTGGATAACCGTATTACCGCCTTTGAGTG
AGCTGATACCGCTCGCCGCAGCCGAACGACCGAGCGCAGCGAGTCAGTGAGCGAGGAAGCGGAAGAGCGC
CCAATACGCAAACCGCCTCTCCCCGCGCGTTGGCCGATTCATTAATCACTGT
